Addgene plasmid #122964: pLenti-FoxJ1 promoter-IRES-EGFP-Flag-hChibby1
Purpose: Expresses Flag-tagged Chibby1 in multiciliated cells under FoxJ1 promoter. It can be used as a cloning vector for gene of interest at SfiI sites.
Depositing lab: FENG-QIAN Li & Ken-Ichi Takemaru. Depositing organization: Stony Brook University.
Backbone
  Vector backbone: pLenti-FoxJ1 promoter-IRES-EGFP
  Modifications to backbone: The original EF1α promoter in pLenti-EF1alpha-IRES-EGFP was replaced with a 1-kb human FoxJ1 promoter.
  Vector type: Lentiviral
Growth in bacteria
  Bacterial resistance: Ampicillin, 100 μg/mL
  Growth temperature: 37°C
  Growth strain: Stbl3
  Copy number: High Copy
Gene/Insert
  Gene/Insert name: human Chibby1
  Species: H. sapiens (human)
  Entrez Gene: CBY1 (a.k.a. C22orf2, CBY, Chibby1, HS508I15A, PGEA1, PIGEA-14, PIGEA14, arb1)
  Promoter: human FoxJ1
  Tag / fusion protein: Flag (N terminal on insert)
  Cloning method: Restriction Enzyme; 5′ cloning site SfiI (not destroyed); 3′ cloning site SfiI (not destroyed)
  Sequencing primers: 5′ CACCACATACTTATTCGGAG; 3′ AAGCGGCTTCGGCCAGTAAC
Terms and licenses: Academic/Nonprofit Terms; Industry Terms: Not Available to Industry
Depositor comments: The FoxJ1 promoter DNA was kindly provided by Dr. Steven Brody at Washington University.
How to cite: pLenti-FoxJ1 promoter-IRES-EGFP-Flag-hChibby1 was a gift from FENG-QIAN Li & Ken-Ichi Takemaru (Addgene plasmid # 122964 ; http://n2t.net/addgene:122964 ; RRID:Addgene_122964)
