[The description below was written by a language model from this plasmid's Addgene catalogue record and pLannotate feature annotations shown in this document.]
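Description:
pLenti-FoxJ1 promoter-IRES-EGFP-Flag-hChibby1 is an HIV-1-based lentiviral transfer plasmid of about 10.7 kb for expressing human Chibby1 (CBY1) in multiciliated cells. It is maintained in E. coli through a high-copy ColE1/pUC-type origin with ampicillin resistance, and also carries an f1 origin. Outside the viral region, an SV40/EM7 promoter-driven BleoR cassette with an SV40 poly(A) signal is annotated, which could provide Zeocin selection in plasmid-transfected cells but would not be carried in the packaged genome. A CMV enhancer/promoter sits upstream of a truncated 5' LTR to drive genomic RNA production in packaging cells. This is followed by the Ψ packaging signal with a gag fragment, the RRE for Rev-dependent nuclear export, and the cPPT/CTS. A second truncated LTR and a bGH poly(A) signal close the viral unit.

According to the record, the backbone was made by replacing the EF1α promoter of a parental pLenti-EF1alpha-IRES-EGFP vector with a 1-kb human FoxJ1 promoter. This promoter is not called by the automated annotation, though an unannotated gap between the cPPT/CTS and the insert is consistent with its position. Downstream lies an N-terminal Flag tag fused to the CBY1 coding sequence, then an EMCV IRES and EGFP, so a single bicistronic transcript yields tagged Chibby1 and a separate green fluorescent marker identifying expressing cells. A WPRE follows to enhance transcript expression. The insert is flanked by intact SfiI sites, so it can be swapped out and the plasmid reused as a cloning vector for FoxJ1-promoter-restricted expression of other genes of interest.
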