Features (pLannotate 1.2.2; 31 found; start..end, strand, type, name):
    217..397     +  LTR            5' LTR (truncated): truncated 5' long terminal repeat (LTR) from HIV-1
    444..569     +  misc_feature   HIV-1 Ψ: packaging signal of human immunodeficiency virus type 1
    553..916     +  CDS            HIV-1 gag (fragment): gag protein from human immunodeficiency virus 1; gag
   1062..1295    +  misc_feature   RRE: The Rev response element (RRE) of HIV-1 allows for Rev-dependent mRNA export from the nucleus to the cytoplasm.
   1672..1772    +  CDS            Rev (fragment): human immunodeficiency virus 1 (HIV-1) Rev protein; rev; enhances nuclear export of unspliced and incompletely spliced viral mRNAs
   1822..1939    +  misc_feature   cPPT/CTS: central polypurine tract and central termination sequence of HIV-1
   3016..3042    +  CDS            3xFLAG (fragment): three tandem FLAG® epitope tags
   3052..3429    +  CDS            CBY1: CBY1_HUMAN - Also known as ARB1, C22orf2, CBY, PGEA1. Experimental evidence at protein level: Swiss-Prot protein existence level 1. Inhibits the Wnt/Wingless pathway by binding to CTNNB1/beta- catenin and inhibiting beta-catenin-mediated transcriptional activation through competition with TCF/LEF transcription factors. Has also been shown to play a role in regulating the intracellular trafficking of polycystin-2/PKD2 and possibly of other intracellular proteins. Promotes adipocyte and cardiomyocyte differentiation. From Homo sapiens (Human).
   3461..4047    +  misc_feature   IRES2: internal ribosome entry site (IRES) of the encephalomyocarditis virus (EMCV)
   4048..4767    +  CDS            EGFP: the original enhanced GFP (Yang et al., 1996) mammalian codon-optimized
   4777..5365    +  misc_feature   WPRE: woodchuck hepatitis virus posttranscriptional regulatory element
   5376..5882    +  CDS            nef (fragment): NEF_HV1LA - Experimental evidence at protein level: Swiss-Prot protein existence level 1. Extracellular Nef protein targets CD4(+) T-lymphocytes for apoptosis by interacting with CXCR4 surface receptors. From Human immunodeficiency virus type 1 group M subtype B (isolate Lai) (HIV-1).
   5889..6069    +  LTR            5' LTR (truncated): truncated 5' long terminal repeat (LTR) from HIV-1
   6101..6325    +  polyA_signal   bGH poly(A) signal: bovine growth hormone polyadenylation signal
   6329..6350    +  promoter       SV40 promoter (fragment): SV40 enhancer and early promoter
   6371..6799    +  rep_origin     f1 ori (sequence partly withheld): f1 bacteriophage origin of replication; arrow indicates direction of (+) strand synthesis
   6813..7142    +  promoter       SV40 promoter: SV40 enhancer and early promoter
   7190..7237    +  promoter       EM7 promoter: synthetic bacterial promoter&nbsp
   7256..7630    +  CDS            BleoR: antibiotic-binding protein; Sh ble from Streptoalloteichus hindustanus; confers resistance to bleomycin, phleomycin, and Zeocin™
   7640..7765    +  CDS            ble (fragment): BLE_KLEPN - Experimental evidence at protein level: Swiss-Prot protein existence level 1. Binding protein with a strong affinity to the bleomycin family of antibiotics. Binds to CL990; an antimitotic-antibiotic compound. From Klebsiella pneumoniae.
   7760..7881    +  polyA_signal   SV40 poly(A) signal: SV40 polyadenylation signal
   7952..7974    -  protein_bind   lac operator (fragment): The lac repressor binds to the lac operator to inhibit transcription in E. coli. This inhibition can be relieved by adding lactose or isopropyl-β-D-thiogalactopyranoside (IPTG). lac repressor encoded by lacI
   7978..8008    -  promoter       lac promoter: promoter for the E. coli lac operon
   8023..8044    -  protein_bind   CAP binding site: CAP binding activates transcription in the presence of cAMP. E. coli catabolite activator protein
   8057..8149    -  CDS            lacI (fragment): lac repressor; lacI; The lac repressor binds to the lac operator to inhibit transcription in E. coli. This inhibition can be relieved by adding lactose or isopropyl-β-D-thiogalactopyranoside (IPTG).
   8332..8920    -  rep_origin     ori: high-copy-number ColE1/pMB1/pBR322/pUC origin of replication
   9091..9951    -  CDS            AmpR: β-lactamase; bla; confers resistance to ampicillin, carbenicillin, and related antibiotics
   9952..10056   -  promoter       AmpR promoter: bla
  10115..10167   -  misc_feature   bom (fragment): basis of mobility region from pBR322
  10322..10701   +  enhancer       CMV enhancer: human cytomegalovirus immediate early enhancer
  10702..199     +  promoter       CMV promoter (across the origin): human cytomegalovirus (CMV) immediate early promoter
>Addgene plasmid #122964 | pLenti-FoxJ1 promoter-IRES-EGFP-Flag-hChibby1 | addgene full sequence | sequence record 291837 | Addgene NGS Result
TGATGCGGTTTTGGCAGTACATCAATGGGCGTGGATAGCGGTTTGACTCACGGGGATTTCCAAGTCTCCA
CCCCATTGACGTCAATGGGAGTTTGTTTTGGCACCAAAATCAACGGGACTTTCCAAAATGTCGTAACAAC
TCCGCCCCATTGACGCAAATGGGCGGTAGGCGTGTACGGTGGGAGGTCTATATAAGCAGCGCGTTTTGCC
TGTACTGGGTCTCTCTGGTTAGACCAGATCTGAGCCTGGGAGCTCTCTGGCTAACTAGGGAACCCACTGC
TTAAGCCTCAATAAAGCTTGCCTTGAGTGCTTCAAGTAGTGTGTGCCCGTCTGTTGTGTGACTCTGGTAA
CTAGAGATCCCTCAGACCCTTTTAGTCAGTGTGGAAAATCTCTAGCAGTGGCGCCCGAACAGGGACTTGA
AAGCGAAAGGGAAACCAGAGGAGCTCTCTCGACGCAGGACTCGGCTTGCTGAAGCGCGCACGGCAAGAGG
CGAGGGGCGGCGACTGGTGAGTACGCCAAAAATTTTGACTAGCGGAGGCTAGAAGGAGAGAGATGGGTGC
GAGAGCGTCAGTATTAAGCGGGGGAGAATTAGATCGCGATGGGAAAAAATTCGGTTAAGGCCAGGGGGAA
AGAAAAAATATAAATTAAAACATATAGTATGGGCAAGCAGGGAGCTAGAACGATTCGCAGTTAATCCTGG
CCTGTTAGAAACATCAGAAGGCTGTAGACAAATACTGGGACAGCTACAACCATCCCTTCAGACAGGATCA
GAAGAACTTAGATCATTATATAATACAGTAGCAACCCTCTATTGTGTGCATCAAAGGATAGAGATAAAAG
ACACCAAGGAAGCTTTAGACAAGATAGAGGAAGAGCAAAACAAAAGTAAGACCACCGCACAGCAAGCGGC
CGCTGATCTTCAGACCTGGAGGAGGAGATATGAGGGACAATTGGAGAAGTGAATTATATAAATATAAAGT
AGTAAAAATTGAACCATTAGGAGTAGCACCCACCAAGGCAAAGAGAAGAGTGGTGCAGAGAGAAAAAAGA
GCAGTGGGAATAGGAGCTTTGTTCCTTGGGTTCTTGGGAGCAGCAGGAAGCACTATGGGCGCAGCGTCAA
TGACGCTGACGGTACAGGCCAGACAATTATTGTCTGGTATAGTGCAGCAGCAGAACAATTTGCTGAGGGC
TATTGAGGCGCAACAGCATCTGTTGCAACTCACAGTCTGGGGCATCAAGCAGCTCCAGGCAAGAATCCTG
GCTGTGGAAAGATACCTAAAGGATCAACAGCTCCTGGGGATTTGGGGTTGCTCTGGAAAACTCATTTGCA
CCACTGCTGTGCCTTGGAATGCTAGTTGGAGTAATAAATCTCTGGAACAGATTTGGAATCACACGACCTG
GATGGAGTGGGACAGAGAAATTAACAATTACACAAGCTTAATACACTCCTTAATTGAAGAATCGCAAAAC
CAGCAAGAAAAGAATGAACAAGAATTATTGGAATTAGATAAATGGGCAAGTTTGTGGAATTGGTTTAACA
TAACAAATTGGCTGTGGTATATAAAATTATTCATAATGATAGTAGGAGGCTTGGTAGGTTTAAGAATAGT
TTTTGCTGTACTTTCTATAGTGAATAGAGTTAGGCAGGGATATTCACCATTATCGTTTCAGACCCACCTC
CCAACCCCGAGGGGACCCGACAGGCCCGAAGGAATAGAAGAAGAAGGTGGAGAGAGAGACAGAGACAGAT
CCATTCGATTAGTGAACGGATCGGCACTGCGTGCGCCAATTCTGCAGACAAATGGCAGTATTCATCCACA
ATTTTAAAAGAAAAGGGGGGATTGGGGGGTACAGTGCAGGGGAAAGAATAGTAGACATAATAGCAACAGA
CATACAAACTAAAGAATTACAAAAACAAATTACAAAAATTCAAAATTTTCGGGTTTATTACAGGGACAGC
AGAGATCCAGTTTGGTTAATTAATGAGCCGAGCCGGGACTTAGCGGCGGGTAGGGGGTTGGGTGGCGCGG
GAGAGGGCGGCAGAAGGAGGGAGTTCGAAGAGAGTTGCCGCCAGGGAGAGTGGCAAGTGCCCGCGGTCTC
CTTGGAGACGTGCTGGCCAATGGCAGAGGCGGAAGCTGTTTATGGGGGCGGAGCGTCGCCATGGCAGCAG
GAGAAGCCTTTGGAGCGGCTACTTAATGCCGGTCCCGGGGCCGCGGTAGCTCAGAGAAGCGCCGTCGGGC
GGGGGGGCGGCAAGAGGCGCTGGCAGGGCCCCCGAGCTGGGGGCAGAGAGTCGCAGGGGGTGGGAGCAAC
TTCTTCCAGAACCTTCCTCTGGCCCGGGCTGCGCTCTGAGCCAGGTAAGGGATGGGGAGGGCTGCAGGCC
AGGGGGAAGGGTGGGCAACGGTACCAACCCGCTCTCTCATTCGTCCTTAACGGAAGTGGTGGGCCCAGGG
ACTGACATCGGAGAAGTCTGGGGGAAACTCGCCTCCTGCCCCCCGTTACTGTTCCGTCCCCTTCCTTCCC
AATGATCCCCTATCATAATATTCCTTTTCAAGGATCAGAGGACCTCCACCGCCCCCGCCCCGTCGTACCG
CCCTCCCAAACTTCTCGCCCCACTTCCATTTGTTGCGAGGAGGAAGGGGGTCCTGATTTCCTGCTCTTCG
GGAGAAAAGGATAGCCTCGGATGCCCCTACCCTCTTCATTTGGCTAATAAAACCTCGAAGAGGAAAGGAA
GAGGGAGGCAGATCTGATGGGGGTGGGACCCCAGGGCCTTGCTTCTGTTTCCCATACCTCGGCACTAAAA
GATCCTCCCCAGCTGCGGGGATGATGTTAGAGAGGGCGTCCCCGTACACACACTGTCCCCTCGGGGGTGG
GGTAGTGCTCAGCTCCCACCGTGGTCCTCGCAGGCACCACATACTTATTCGGAGGAGGCGCCCCCGGGGT
CGCGAGATGGAAGCGCGCGTCCGGGAGGCCGTGTAACGGGAGCTGCGGGAGAATTCGGCCATTACGGCCA
CCATGGATTACAAGGATGACGACGATAAGATCTCGAATTCGATGCCTTTCTTTGGGAATACGTTCAGTCC
GAAGAAGACACCTCCTCGGAAGTCGGCATCTCTCTCCAACCTGCATTCTTTGGATCGATCAACCCGGGAG
GTGGAGCTGGGCTTGGAATACGGATCCCCGACTATGAACCTGGCAGGGCAAAGCCTGAAGTTTGAAAATG
GCCAGTGGATAGCAGAGACAGGGGTTAGTGGCGGTGTGGACCGGAGGGAGGTTCAGCGCCTTCGCAGGCG
GAACCAGCAGTTGGAGGAAGAGAACAATCTCTTGCGGCTGAAAGTGGACATCTTATTAGACATGCTTTCA
GAGTCCACTGCCGAATCCCACTTAATGGAGAAGGAACTGGATGAACTGAGGATCAGCCGGAAGAGAAAAT
GAGGCCGCCTCGGCCATCGATAAGGATCCGCCCCTCTCCCTCCCCCCCCCCTAACGTTACTGGCCGAAGC
CGCTTGGAATAAGGCCGGTGTGCGTTTGTCTATATGTTATTTTCCACCATATTGCCGTCTTTTGGCAATG
TGAGGGCCCGGAAACCTGGCCCTGTCTTCTTGACGAGCATTCCTAGGGGTCTTTCCCCTCTCGCCAAAGG
AATGCAAGGTCTGTTGAATGTCGTGAAGGAAGCAGTTCCTCTGGAAGCTTCTTGAAGACAAACAACGTCT
GTAGCGACCCTTTGCAGGCAGCGGAACCCCCCACCTGGCGACAGGTGCCTCTGCGGCCAAAAGCCACGTG
TATAAGATACACCTGCAAAGGCGGCACAACCCCAGTGCCACGTTGTGAGTTGGATAGTTGTGGAAAGAGT
CAAATGGCTCTCCTCAAGCGTATTCAACAAGGGGCTGAAGGATGCCCAGAAGGTACCCCATTGTATGGGA
TCTGATCTGGGGCCTCGGTACACATGCTTTACATGTGTTTAGTCGAGGTTAAAAAAACGTCTAGGCCCCC
CGAACCACGGGGACGTGGTTTTCCTTTGAAAAACACGATGATAATATGGCCACAACCATGGTGAGCAAGG
GCGAGGAGCTGTTCACCGGGGTGGTGCCCATCCTGGTCGAGCTGGACGGCGACGTAAACGGCCACAAGTT
CAGCGTGTCCGGCGAGGGCGAGGGCGATGCCACCTACGGCAAGCTGACCCTGAAGTTCATCTGCACCACC
GGCAAGCTGCCCGTGCCCTGGCCCACCCTCGTGACCACCCTGACCTACGGCGTGCAGTGCTTCAGCCGCT
ACCCCGACCACATGAAGCAGCACGACTTCTTCAAGTCCGCCATGCCCGAAGGCTACGTCCAGGAGCGCAC
CATCTTCTTCAAGGACGACGGCAACTACAAGACCCGCGCCGAGGTGAAGTTCGAGGGCGACACCCTGGTG
AACCGCATCGAGCTGAAGGGCATCGACTTCAAGGAGGACGGCAACATCCTGGGGCACAAGCTGGAGTACA
ACTACAACAGCCACAACGTCTATATCATGGCCGACAAGCAGAAGAACGGCATCAAGGTGAACTTCAAGAT
CCGCCACAACATCGAGGACGGCAGCGTGCAGCTCGCCGACCACTACCAGCAGAACACCCCCATCGGCGAC
GGCCCCGTGCTGCTGCCCGACAACCACTACCTGAGCACCCAGTCCGCCCTGAGCAAAGACCCCAACGAGA
AGCGCGATCACATGGTCCTGCTGGAGTTCGTGACCGCCGCCGGGATCACTCTCGGCATGGACGAGCTGTA
CAAGTAAAGCGGCCGCAATCAACCTCTGGATTACAAAATTTGTGAAAGATTGACTGGTATTCTTAACTAT
GTTGCTCCTTTTACGCTATGTGGATACGCTGCTTTAATGCCTTTGTATCATGCTATTGCTTCCCGTATGG
CTTTCATTTTCTCCTCCTTGTATAAATCCTGGTTGCTGTCTCTTTATGAGGAGTTGTGGCCCGTTGTCAG
GCAACGTGGCGTGGTGTGCACTGTGTTTGCTGACGCAACCCCCACTGGTTGGGGCATTGCCACCACCTGT
CAGCTCCTTTCCGGGACTTTCGCTTTCCCCCTCCCTATTGCCACGGCGGAACTCATCGCCGCCTGCCTTG
CCCGCTGCTGGACAGGGGCTCGGCTGTTGGGCACTGACAATTCCGTGGTGTTGTCGGGGAAATCATCGTC
CTTTCCTTGGCTGCTCGCCTGTGTTGCCACCTGGATTCTGCGCGGGACGTCCTTCTGCTACGTCCCTTCG
GCCCTCAATCCAGCGGACCTTCCTTCCCGCGGCCTGCTGCCGGCTCTGCGGCCTCTTCCGCGTCTTCGCC
TTCGCCCTCAGACGAGTCGGATCTCCCTTTGGGCCGCCTCCCCGCCTGCCTGCAGGTTTGTCGAGACCTA
GAAAAACATGGAGCAATCACAAGTAGCAATACAGCAGCTACCAATGCTGATTGTGCCTGGCTAGAAGCAC
AAGAGGAGGAGGAGGTGGGTTTTCCAGTCACACCTCAGGTACCTTTAAGACCAATGACTTACAAGGCAGC
TGTAGATCTTAGCCACTTTTTAAAAGAAAAGGGGGGACTGGAAGGGCTAATTCACTCCCAACGAAGACAA
GATATCCTTGATCTGTGGATCTACCACACACAAGGCTACTTCCCTGATTGGCAGAACTACACACCAGGGC
CAGGGATCAGATATCCACTGACCTTTGGATGGTGCTACAAGCTAGTACCAGTTGAGCAAGAGAAGGTAGA
AGAAGCCAATGAAGGAGAGAACACCCGCTTGTTACACCCTGTGAGCCTGCATGGGATGGATGACCCGGAG
AGAGAAGTATTAGAGTGGAGGTTTGACAGCCGCCTAGCATTTCATCACATGGCCCGAGAGCTGCATCCGG
ACTGTACTGGGTCTCTCTGGTTAGACCAGATCTGAGCCTGGGAGCTCTCTGGCTAACTAGGGAACCCACT
GCTTAAGCCTCAATAAAGCTTGCCTTGAGTGCTTCAAGTAGTGTGTGCCCGTCTGTTGTGTGACTCTGGT
AACTAGAGATCCCTCAGACCCTTTTAGTCAGTGTGGAAAATCTCTAGCAGGGCCCGTTTAAACCCGCTGA
TCAGCCTCGACTGTGCCTTCTAGTTGCCAGCCATCTGTTGTTTGCCCCTCCCCCGTGCCTTCCTTGACCC
TGGAAGGTGCCACTCCCACTGTCCTTTCCTAATAAAATGAGGAAATTGCATCGCATTGTCTGAGTAGGTG
TCATTCTATTCTGGGGGGTGGGGTGGGGCAGGACAGCAAGGGGGAGGATTGGGAAGACAATAGCAGGCAT
GCTGGGGATGCGGTGGGCTCTATGGCTTCTGAGGCGGAAAGAACCAGCTGGGGCTCTAGGGGGTATCCCC
[124 nt withheld, positions 6371-6494]
C
[91 nt withheld, positions 6496-6586]
A
[49 nt withheld, positions 6588-6636]
CCTTTGACGTTGGAGTCCACGTTCTTT
[37 nt withheld, positions 6664-6700]
ACCCTATCTCGGTCTATTCTTTTGATTTATAAGGGATTTTGCCGATTTCGGCCTATTGGTTAAAAAATGA
GCTGATTTAACAAAAATTTAACGCGAATTAATTCTGTGGAATGTGTGTCAGTTAGGGTGTGGAAAGTCCC
CAGGCTCCCCAGCAGGCAGAAGTATGCAAAGCATGCATCTCAATTAGTCAGCAACCAGGTGTGGAAAGTC
CCCAGGCTCCCCAGCAGGCAGAAGTATGCAAAGCATGCATCTCAATTAGTCAGCAACCATAGTCCCGCCC
CTAACTCCGCCCATCCCGCCCCTAACTCCGCCCAGTTCCGCCCATTCTCCGCCCCATGGCTGACTAATTT
TTTTTATTTATGCAGAGGCCGAGGCCGCCTCTGCCTCTGAGCTATTCCAGAAGTAGTGAGGAGGCTTTTT
TGGAGGCCTAGGCTTTTGCAAAAAGCTCCCGGGAGCTTGTATATCCATTTTCGGATCTGATCAGCACGTG
TTGACAATTAATCATCGGCATAGTATATCGGCATAGTATAATACGACAAGGTGAGGAACTAAACCATGGC
CAAGTTGACCAGTGCCGTTCCGGTGCTCACCGCGCGCGACGTCGCCGGAGCGGTCGAGTTCTGGACCGAC
CGGCTCGGGTTCTCCCGGGACTTCGTGGAGGACGACTTCGCCGGTGTGGTCCGGGACGACGTGACCCTGT
TCATCAGCGCGGTCCAGGACCAGGTGGTGCCGGACAACACCCTGGCCTGGGTGTGGGTGCGCGGCCTGGA
CGAGCTGTACGCCGAGTGGTCGGAGGTCGTGTCCACGAACTTCCGGGACGCCTCCGGGCCGGCCATGACC
GAGATCGGCGAGCAGCCGTGGGGGCGGGAGTTCGCCCTGCGCGACCCGGCCGGCAACTGCGTGCACTTCG
TGGCCGAGGAGCAGGACTGACACGTGCTACGAGATTTCGATTCCACCGCCGCCTTCTATGAAAGGTTGGG
CTTCGGAATCGTTTTCCGGGACGCCGGCTGGATGATCCTCCAGCGCGGGGATCTCATGCTGGAGTTCTTC
GCCCACCCCAACTTGTTTATTGCAGCTTATAATGGTTACAAATAAAGCAATAGCATCACAAATTTCACAA
ATAAAGCATTTTTTTCACTGCATTCTAGTTGTGGTTTGTCCAAACTCATCAATGTATCTTATCATGTCTG
TATACCGTCGACCTCTAGCTAGAGCTTGGCGTAATCATGGTCATAGCTGTTTCCTGTGTGAAATTGTTAT
CCGCTCACAATTCCACACAACATACGAGCCGGAAGCATAAAGTGTAAAGCCTGGGGTGCCTAATGAGTGA
GCTAACTCACATTAATTGCGTTGCGCTCACTGCCCGCTTTCCAGTCGGGAAACCTGTCGTGCCAGCTGCA
TTAATGAATCGGCCAACGCGCGGGGAGAGGCGGTTTGCGTATTGGGCGCTCTTCCGCTTCCTCGCTCACT
GACTCGCTGCGCTCGGTCGTTCGGCTGCGGCGAGCGGTATCAGCTCACTCAAAGGCGGTAATACGGTTAT
CCACAGAATCAGGGGATAACGCAGGAAAGAACATGTGAGCAAAAGGCCAGCAAAAGGCCAGGAACCGTAA
AAAGGCCGCGTTGCTGGCGTTTTTCCATAGGCTCCGCCCCCCTGACGAGCATCACAAAAATCGACGCTCA
AGTCAGAGGTGGCGAAACCCGACAGGACTATAAAGATACCAGGCGTTTCCCCCTGGAAGCTCCCTCGTGC
GCTCTCCTGTTCCGACCCTGCCGCTTACCGGATACCTGTCCGCCTTTCTCCCTTCGGGAAGCGTGGCGCT
TTCTCATAGCTCACGCTGTAGGTATCTCAGTTCGGTGTAGGTCGTTCGCTCCAAGCTGGGCTGTGTGCAC
GAACCCCCCGTTCAGCCCGACCGCTGCGCCTTATCCGGTAACTATCGTCTTGAGTCCAACCCGGTAAGAC
ACGACTTATCGCCACTGGCAGCAGCCACTGGTAACAGGATTAGCAGAGCGAGGTATGTAGGCGGTGCTAC
AGAGTTCTTGAAGTGGTGGCCTAACTACGGCTACACTAGAAGAACAGTATTTGGTATCTGCGCTCTGCTG
AAGCCAGTTACCTTCGGAAAAAGAGTTGGTAGCTCTTGATCCGGCAAACAAACCACCGCTGGTAGCGGTG
GTTTTTTTGTTTGCAAGCAGCAGATTACGCGCAGAAAAAAAGGATCTCAAGAAGATCCTTTGATCTTTTC
TACGGGGTCTGACGCTCAGTGGAACGAAAACTCACGTTAAGGGATTTTGGTCATGAGATTATCAAAAAGG
ATCTTCACCTAGATCCTTTTAAATTAAAAATGAAGTTTTAAATCAATCTAAAGTATATATGAGTAAACTT
GGTCTGACAGTTACCAATGCTTAATCAGTGAGGCACCTATCTCAGCGATCTGTCTATTTCGTTCATCCAT
AGTTGCCTGACTCCCCGTCGTGTAGATAACTACGATACGGGAGGGCTTACCATCTGGCCCCAGTGCTGCA
ATGATACCGCGAGACCCACGCTCACCGGCTCCAGATTTATCAGCAATAAACCAGCCAGCCGGAAGGGCCG
AGCGCAGAAGTGGTCCTGCAACTTTATCCGCCTCCATCCAGTCTATTAATTGTTGCCGGGAAGCTAGAGT
AAGTAGTTCGCCAGTTAATAGTTTGCGCAACGTTGTTGCCATTGCTACAGGCATCGTGGTGTCACGCTCG
TCGTTTGGTATGGCTTCATTCAGCTCCGGTTCCCAACGATCAAGGCGAGTTACATGATCCCCCATGTTGT
GCAAAAAAGCGGTTAGCTCCTTCGGTCCTCCGATCGTTGTCAGAAGTAAGTTGGCCGCAGTGTTATCACT
CATGGTTATGGCAGCACTGCATAATTCTCTTACTGTCATGCCATCCGTAAGATGCTTTTCTGTGACTGGT
GAGTACTCAACCAAGTCATTCTGAGAATAGTGTATGCGGCGACCGAGTTGCTCTTGCCCGGCGTCAATAC
GGGATAATACCGCGCCACATAGCAGAACTTTAAAAGTGCTCATCATTGGAAAACGTTCTTCGGGGCGAAA
ACTCTCAAGGATCTTACCGCTGTTGAGATCCAGTTCGATGTAACCCACTCGTGCACCCAACTGATCTTCA
GCATCTTTTACTTTCACCAGCGTTTCTGGGTGAGCAAAAACAGGAAGGCAAAATGCCGCAAAAAAGGGAA
TAAGGGCGACACGGAAATGTTGAATACTCATACTCTTCCTTTTTCAATATTATTGAAGCATTTATCAGGG
TTATTGTCTCATGAGCGGATACATATTTGAATGTATTTAGAAAAATAAACAAATAGGGGTTCCGCGCACA
TTTCCCCGAAAAGTGCCACCTGACGTCGACGGATCGGGAGATCTCCCGATCCCCTATGGTGCACTCTCAG
TACAATCTGCTCTGATGCCGCATAGTTAAGCCAGTATCTGCTCCCTGCTTGTGTGTTGGAGGTCGCTGAG
TAGTGCGCGAGCAAAATTTAAGCTACAACAAGGCAAGGCTTGACCGACAATTGCATGAAGAATCTGCTTA
GGGTTAGGCGTTTTGCGCTGCTTCGCGATGTACGGGCCAGATATACGCGTTGACATTGATTATTGACTAG
TTATTAATAGTAATCAATTACGGGGTCATTAGTTCATAGCCCATATATGGAGTTCCGCGTTACATAACTT
ACGGTAAATGGCCCGCCTGGCTGACCGCCCAACGACCCCCGCCCATTGACGTCAATAATGACGTATGTTC
CCATAGTAACGCCAATAGGGACTTTCCATTGACGTCAATGGGTGGAGTATTTACGGTAAACTGCCCACTT
GGCAGTACATCAAGTGTATCATATGCCAAGTACGCCCCCTATTGACGTCAATGACGGTAAATGGCCCGCC
TGGCATTATGCCCAGTACATGACCTTATGGGACTTTCCTACTTGGCAGTACATCTACGTATTAGTCATCG
CTATTACCATGG
